Addgene plasmid #182173: p{ie1-DsRed::GW,attB}
Purpose: fluorescent reporter gene with intron containing Gateway cloning cassette
Depositing lab: David Stern. Depositing organization: HHMI, Janelia Research Campus. Publication: Transgenic tools for targeted chromosome rearrangements allow construction of balancer chromosomes in non-melanogaster Drosophila species. Stern DL. G3 (Bethesda). 2022 Feb 10. pii: 6526388. doi: 10.1093/g3journal/jkac030. PubMed 35143616.
Backbone
  Vector backbone: pBluescript II KS
  Vector type: Insect Expression
Growth in bacteria
  Bacterial resistance: Chloramphenicol and Ampicillin, 25 & 100 μg/mL
  Growth temperature: 37°C
  Growth strain: ccdB Survival
  Copy number: High Copy
Gene/Insert
  Gene/Insert name: DsRed
  Species: Other
  Cloning method: Gibson Cloning
Terms and licenses: Academic/Nonprofit Terms; Industry Terms: Not Available to Industry
Depositor comments: Please visit https://www.biorxiv.org/content/10.1101/2021.11.18.469106v1.full for bioRxiv preprint.
How to cite: p{ie1-DsRed::GW,attB} was a gift from David Stern (Addgene plasmid # 182173 ; http://n2t.net/addgene:182173 ; RRID:Addgene_182173)
