[The description below was written by a language model from this plasmid's Addgene catalogue record and pLannotate feature annotations shown in this document.]
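Description:
p{ie1-DsRed::GW,attB} is an insect expression plasmid built on pBluescript II KS. It carries the high-copy ColE1/pUC origin, an f1 origin, the ampicillin resistance gene, and remnants of the lacZα/multiple cloning region with flanking T3 and T7 promoters. A second bacterial marker, chloramphenicol resistance, sits inside a Gateway destination cassette together with the ccdB toxin gene. For this reason the plasmid is selected on both antibiotics and must be propagated in a ccdB-tolerant strain.

The payload is a DsRed red fluorescent reporter driven by the baculovirus (Autographa californica) hr5 enhancer and IE1 promoter, a combination that gives strong expression in a wide range of insects. A short fragment annotated as the Drosophila hsp70 promoter lies between the IE1 promoter and the coding sequence. The DsRed coding sequence is annotated as two fragments. Between them are short segments matching the Drosophila white gene on either side of the attR2–ccdB–CmR–attR1 cassette, which fits the stated design of a reporter interrupted by an intron holding the Gateway cassette; the white-derived segments presumably supply the intron boundaries, although the record does not say so. An LR reaction would replace ccdB/CmR with a sequence of choice placed within the intron, which would be expected to leave the spliced DsRed message intact.

Downstream of the reporter lie a partial loxP site and a φC31 attB site. The attB site allows integrase-mediated insertion into genomic attP landing sites. The associated publication concerns transgenic tools for targeted chromosome rearrangements and balancer construction in non-melanogaster Drosophila species, where such a construct would act as a visible marker carrying user-chosen sequences in its intron.
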