Features (pLannotate 1.2.2; 29 found; start..end, strand, type, name):
    276..815     +  CDS            DsRed (fragment): DsRed is a basic (constitutively fluorescent) red fluorescent protein published in 1999, derived from Discosoma sp..
   1663..1694    -  protein_bind   loxP (fragment): Cre-mediated recombination occurs in the 8-bp core sequence (GCATACAT). Cre recombinase
   1695..1715    +  misc_feature   MCS (fragment): pBluescript multiple cloning site
   1737..1806    +  protein_bind   attB: attB site for the φC31 integrase (Groth et al., 2000) phage φC31 integrase
   2025..2043    -  promoter       T3 promoter: promoter for bacteriophage T3 RNA polymerase
   2088..2104    -  protein_bind   lac operator: The lac repressor binds to the lac operator to inhibit transcription in E. coli. This inhibition can be relieved by adding lactose or isopropyl-β-D-thiogalactopyranoside (IPTG). lac repressor encoded by lacI
   2112..2142    -  promoter       lac promoter: promoter for the E. coli lac operon
   2157..2178    -  protein_bind   CAP binding site: CAP binding activates transcription in the presence of cAMP. E. coli catabolite activator protein
   2191..2283    -  CDS            lacI (fragment): lac repressor; lacI; The lac repressor binds to the lac operator to inhibit transcription in E. coli. This inhibition can be relieved by adding lactose or isopropyl-β-D-thiogalactopyranoside (IPTG).
   2466..3054    -  rep_origin     ori: high-copy-number ColE1/pMB1/pBR322/pUC origin of replication
   3225..4085    -  CDS            AmpR: β-lactamase; bla; confers resistance to ampicillin, carbenicillin, and related antibiotics
   4086..4190    -  promoter       AmpR promoter: bla
   4217..4645    +  rep_origin     f1 ori (sequence partly withheld): f1 bacteriophage origin of replication; arrow indicates direction of (+) strand synthesis
   4676..4831    -  CDS            lacZα (fragment): LacZα fragment of β-galactosidase; lacZ fragment
   4839..4857    +  promoter       T7 promoter: promoter for bacteriophage T7 RNA polymerase
   4866..4890    +  misc_feature   MCS (fragment): pBluescript multiple cloning site
   4913..5395    +  enhancer       hr5 enhancer: Autographa californica hr5; baculovirus early transcription enhancer
   5399..5990    +  promoter       IE1 promoter: promoter of the ie1 gene from the baculovirus Autographa californica
   6013..6135    +  promoter       hsp70 promoter (fragment): Drosophila melanogaster hsp70Bb promoter
   6165..6311    +  CDS            DsRed (fragment): DsRed is a basic (constitutively fluorescent) red fluorescent protein published in 1999, derived from Discosoma sp..
   6306..6417    +  CDS            mini-white (fragment): Drosophila white gene eye color pigment; white; This is a modified version of the white gene lacking part of the first intron.
   6429..6553    +  protein_bind   attR2: mutant version of attR; recombination site for the Gateway® LR reaction LR Clonase™
   6597..6899    -  CDS            ccdB: CCDB_ECOLI - Also known as G, letB, letD. Experimental evidence at protein level: Swiss-Prot protein existence level 1. Toxic component of a type II toxin-antitoxin (TA) system, functioning in plasmid maintainence. Responsible for the post- segregational killing (PSK) of plasmid-free cells, also referred to as a plasmid addiction system. Half-life of over 2 hours. Cell killing by CcdB is accompanied by filamentation, defects in chromosome and plasmid segregation, defects in cell division, formation of anucleate cells, decreased DNA synthesis and plasmid loss. Interferes with the activity of DN
   6904..7062    -  CDS            ccdA (fragment): CCDA_ECO57 - Also known as H, letA. Experimental evidence at protein level: Swiss-Prot protein existence level 1. Antitoxin component of a type II toxin-antitoxin (TA) system which inhibits the post-segregational killing (PSK) of plasmid-free cells, also referred to as a plasmid addiction system. Binds to and blocks the activity of CcdB; will also remove bound CcdB protein from the CcdB-GyrA complex by forming a CcdA-CcdB complex, a process termed rejuvenation. Functions as a transcriptional corepressor for the ccdAB operon, repression also requires CcdB (By similarity). From Escherichia coli
   7241..7900    -  CDS            CmR: chloramphenicol acetyltransferase; cat; confers resistance to chloramphenicol
   7901..7930    -  promoter       cat promoter (fragment): promoter of the E. coli cat gene encoding chloramphenicol acetyltransferase
   7954..7984    -  promoter       lac UV5 promoter: E. coli lac promoter with an "up" mutation
   8009..8133    -  protein_bind   attR1: mutant version of attR; recombination site for the Gateway® LR reaction LR Clonase™
   8161..282     +  CDS            mini-white (fragment) (across the origin): Drosophila white gene eye color pigment; white; This is a modified version of the white gene lacking part of the first intron.
>Addgene plasmid #182173 | p{ie1-DsRed::GW,attB} | addgene full sequence | sequence record 357878 | Addgene NGS Result
AAACAAATAGTGACACGAAACAGATTATTCTGGTAGCTGTTCTCGCTATATAAGACAATTTTTGAGATCA
TATCATGATCAAGACATCTAAAGGCATTCATTTTCGACTATATTCTTTTTTACAAAAAATATAACAACCA
GATATTTTAAGCTGATCCTAGATGCACAAAAAATAAATAAAAGTATAAACCTACTTCGTAGGATACTTCG
GGGTACTTTTTGTTCGGGGTTAGATGAGCATAACGCTTGTAGTTGATATTTGAGATCCCCTATCATTGCA
GGTAACCAAGGGGGGACCTTTGCCATTTGCTTGGGATATTTTGTCACCACAATTTCAGTATGGAAGCAAG
GTATATGTCAAGCACCCTGCCGACATACCAGACTATAAAAAGCTGTCATTTCCTGAAGGATTTAAATGGG
AAAGGGTCATGAACTTTGAAGACGGTGGCGTCGTTACTGTAACCCAGGATTCCAGTTTGCAGGATGGCTG
TTTCATCTACAAGGTCAAGTTCATTGGCGTGAACTTTCCTTCCGATGGACCTGTTATGCAAAAGAAGACA
ATGGGCTGGGAAGCCAGCACTGAGCGTTTGTATCCTCGTGATGGCGTGTTGAAAGGAGAGATTCATAAGG
CTCTGAAGCTGAAAGACGGTGGTCATTACCTAGTTGAATTCAAAAGTATTTACATGGCAAAGAAGCCTGT
GCAGCTACCAGGGTACTACTATGTTGACTCCAAACTGGATATAACAAGCCACAACGAAGACTATACAATC
GTTGAGCAGTATGAAAGAACCGAGGGACGCCACCATCTGTTCCTTTAGCGGCCATCGAATTCGAGCTCGC
CCACTAAGCGTCGCGCCACTTCAACGCTCGATGGGAGCGTCATTGGTGGGCGGGGTAACCGTCGAAATCA
GTGTTTACGCTTCCAATCGCAACAAAAAATTCACTGCAACACTGAAAAGCATACGAAAACGATGAAGATT
GTACGAGAAACCATAAAGTATTTTATCCACAAAGACACGTATAGCAGAAAAGCCAAGTTAACTCGGCGAT
AAGTTGTGTACACAAGAATAAAATCGGCCAGATTCAGTGTTGTCAGAAATAAGAAAACCCCACTATGTTT
TTCTTTGCCTTTTCTTTCTCCCAGCGATCATTCATTTCGTGGTGAAAGAACGGGGTCATTGCACGGAGTT
TCGACTGCGGGAAAGCAGAGCTGCCGTTCACTTCGTCTATAATTAGCGCTTTCTATTTTCCCCGATTCGG
GCCGCTGCTGCGCTTTTCCGCCTGCTGTTTGTGGCAAGTGTAGCAGCAGGCTGTGCACGCAGTGTGGCAT
GCACTTGGCTTTCCACCGTTGGTATCGATTCTCTGGGACGATGAGTCATTCCTTTCGGGGCCACAGCATA
ATCGTTGCCAGCTCACCGAAATGGTGACTTCATTTCTTAACTGCCGTCAAGCATGCGATTGTACATACAT
ACATATTTATATATGTACATATTTATGTGACTATGGTAGGTCGATATAATAGCAATCAACGCAAGCAAAT
GTGTCAGTCCTGCTTACAGGAACGATTCTATTTAGTAATTTTCGTTGTATAAAGTAATTATGTATGTATG
TAAGCCCCATAAATCTGAAACAATTAGGCAAAACCATGCGAAGCTCTCTAGTATAACTTCGTATAATGTA
TGCTATACGAAGTTCTCGAGGGGGGGCCCGGTACCGTCGACGATGTAGGTCACGGTCTCGAAGCCGCGGT
GCGGGTGCCAGGGCGTGCCCTTGGGCTCCCCGGGCGCGTACTCCACCTCACCCATCTGGTCCATCATGAT
GAACGGGTCGAGGTGGCGGTAGTTGATCCCGGCGAACGCGCGGCGCGCCGGGAAGCCCTCGCCCTCGAAA
CCGCTGGGCGCGGTGGTCACGGTGAGCACGGGACGTGCGACGGCGTCGGCGGGTGCGGATACGCGGGGCA
GCGTCAGCGGGTTCTCGACGGTCACGGCGGGCATGTCGACACTAGTGGTACCCAGCTTTTGTTCCCTTTA
GTGAGGGTTAATTGCGCGCTTGGCGTAATCATGGTCATAGCTGTTTCCTGTGTGAAATTGTTATCCGCTC
ACAATTCCACACAACATACGAGCCGGAAGCATAAAGTGTAAAGCCTGGGGTGCCTAATGAGTGAGCTAAC
TCACATTAATTGCGTTGCGCTCACTGCCCGCTTTCCAGTCGGGAAACCTGTCGTGCCAGCTGCATTAATG
AATCGGCCAACGCGCGGGGAGAGGCGGTTTGCGTATTGGGCGCTCTTCCGCTTCCTCGCTCACTGACTCG
CTGCGCTCGGTCGTTCGGCTGCGGCGAGCGGTATCAGCTCACTCAAAGGCGGTAATACGGTTATCCACAG
AATCAGGGGATAACGCAGGAAAGAACATGTGAGCAAAAGGCCAGCAAAAGGCCAGGAACCGTAAAAAGGC
CGCGTTGCTGGCGTTTTTCCATAGGCTCCGCCCCCCTGACGAGCATCACAAAAATCGACGCTCAAGTCAG
AGGTGGCGAAACCCGACAGGACTATAAAGATACCAGGCGTTTCCCCCTGGAAGCTCCCTCGTGCGCTCTC
CTGTTCCGACCCTGCCGCTTACCGGATACCTGTCCGCCTTTCTCCCTTCGGGAAGCGTGGCGCTTTCTCA
TAGCTCACGCTGTAGGTATCTCAGTTCGGTGTAGGTCGTTCGCTCCAAGCTGGGCTGTGTGCACGAACCC
CCCGTTCAGCCCGACCGCTGCGCCTTATCCGGTAACTATCGTCTTGAGTCCAACCCGGTAAGACACGACT
TATCGCCACTGGCAGCAGCCACTGGTAACAGGATTAGCAGAGCGAGGTATGTAGGCGGTGCTACAGAGTT
CTTGAAGTGGTGGCCTAACTACGGCTACACTAGAAGAACAGTATTTGGTATCTGCGCTCTGCTGAAGCCA
GTTACCTTCGGAAAAAGAGTTGGTAGCTCTTGATCCGGCAAACAAACCACCGCTGGTAGCGGTGGTTTTT
TTGTTTGCAAGCAGCAGATTACGCGCAGAAAAAAAGGATCTCAAGAAGATCCTTTGATCTTTTCTACGGG
GTCTGACGCTCAGTGGAACGAAAACTCACGTTAAGGGATTTTGGTCATGAGATTATCAAAAAGGATCTTC
ACCTAGATCCTTTTAAATTAAAAATGAAGTTTTAAATCAATCTAAAGTATATATGAGTAAACTTGGTCTG
ACAGTTACCAATGCTTAATCAGTGAGGCACCTATCTCAGCGATCTGTCTATTTCGTTCATCCATAGTTGC
CTGACTCCCCGTCGTGTAGATAACTACGATACGGGAGGGCTTACCATCTGGCCCCAGTGCTGCAATGATA
CCGCGAGACCCACGCTCACCGGCTCCAGATTTATCAGCAATAAACCAGCCAGCCGGAAGGGCCGAGCGCA
GAAGTGGTCCTGCAACTTTATCCGCCTCCATCCAGTCTATTAATTGTTGCCGGGAAGCTAGAGTAAGTAG
TTCGCCAGTTAATAGTTTGCGCAACGTTGTTGCCATTGCTACAGGCATCGTGGTGTCACGCTCGTCGTTT
GGTATGGCTTCATTCAGCTCCGGTTCCCAACGATCAAGGCGAGTTACATGATCCCCCATGTTGTGCAAAA
AAGCGGTTAGCTCCTTCGGTCCTCCGATCGTTGTCAGAAGTAAGTTGGCCGCAGTGTTATCACTCATGGT
TATGGCAGCACTGCATAATTCTCTTACTGTCATGCCATCCGTAAGATGCTTTTCTGTGACTGGTGAGTAC
TCAACCAAGTCATTCTGAGAATAGTGTATGCGGCGACCGAGTTGCTCTTGCCCGGCGTCAATACGGGATA
ATACCGCGCCACATAGCAGAACTTTAAAAGTGCTCATCATTGGAAAACGTTCTTCGGGGCGAAAACTCTC
AAGGATCTTACCGCTGTTGAGATCCAGTTCGATGTAACCCACTCGTGCACCCAACTGATCTTCAGCATCT
TTTACTTTCACCAGCGTTTCTGGGTGAGCAAAAACAGGAAGGCAAAATGCCGCAAAAAAGGGAATAAGGG
CGACACGGAAATGTTGAATACTCATACTCTTCCTTTTTCAATATTATTGAAGCATTTATCAGGGTTATTG
TCTCATGAGCGGATACATATTTGAATGTATTTAGAAAAATAAACAAATAGGGGTTCCGCGCACATTTCCC
CGAAAAGTGCCACCTG
[124 nt withheld, positions 4217-4340]
C
[91 nt withheld, positions 4342-4432]
A
[49 nt withheld, positions 4434-4482]
CCTTTGACGTTGGAGTCCACGTTCTTT
[37 nt withheld, positions 4510-4546]
ACCCTATCTCGGTCTATTCTTTTGATTTATAAGGGATTTTGCCGATTTCGGCCTATTGGTTAAAAAATGA
GCTGATTTAACAAAAATTTAACGCGAATTTTAACAAAATATTAACGCTTACAATTTCCATTCGCCATTCA
GGCTGCGCAACTGTTGGGAAGGGCGATCGGTGCGGGCCTCTTCGCTATTACGCCAGCTGGCGAAAGGGGG
ATGTGCTGCAAGGCGATTAAGTTGGGTAACGCCAGGGTTTTCCCAGTCACGACGTTGTAAAACGACGGCC
AGTGAGCGCGCGTAATACGACTCACTATAGGGCGAATTGGAGCTCCACCGCGGTGGCGGCCGCTTTAATC
CGAGCTCTTACGCGCCCGCGTAAAACACAATCAAGTATGAGTCATAAGCTGATGTCATGTTTTGCACACG
GCTCATAACCGAACTGGCTTTACGAGTAGAATTCTACTTGTAACGCACGATCAGTGGATGATGTCATTTG
TTTTTCAAATCGAGATGATGTCATGTTTTGCACACGGCTCATAAACTCGCTTTACGAGTAGAATTCTACG
TGTAACGCACGATCGATTGATGAGTCATTTGTTTTGCAATATGATATCATACAATATGACTCATTTGTTT
TTCAAAACCGAACTTGATTTACGGGTAGAATTCTACTTGTAAAGCACAATCAAAAAGATGATGTCATTTG
TTTTTCAAAACTGAACTCGCTTTACGAGTAGAATTCTACGTGTAAAACACAATCAAGAAATGATGTCATT
TGTTATAAAAATAAAAGCTGATGTCATGTTTTGCACATGGCTCATAACTAAACTCGCTTTACGGGTAGAA
TTCTACGCGCGTCGATGTCTTTGTGATGCGCGCGACATTTTTGTAGGTTATTGATAAAATGAACGGATAC
GTTGCCCGACATTATCATTAAATCCTTGGCGTAGAATTTGTCGGGTCCATTGTCCGTGTGCGCTAGCATG
CCCGTAACGGACCTCGTACTTTTGGCTTCAAAGGTTTTGCGCACAGACAAAATGTGCCACACTTGCAGCT
CTGCATGTGTGCGCGTTACCACAAATCCCAACGGCGCAGTGTACTTGTTGTATGCAAATAAATCTCGATA
AAGGCGCGGCGCGCGAATGCAGCTGATCACGTACGCTCCTCGTGTTCCGTTCAAGGACGGTGTTATCGAC
CTCAGATTAATGTTTATCGGCCGACTGTTTTCGTATCCGCTCACCAAACGCGTTTTTGCATTAACATTGT
ATGTCGGCGGATGTTCTATATCTAATTTGAATAAATAAACGATAACCGCGTTGGTTTTAGAGGGCATAAT
AAAAGAAATATTGTTATCGTGTTCGCCATTAGGGCAGTATAAATTGACGTTCATGTTGGATATTGTTTCA
GTTGCAAGTTGACACTGGCGGCGACAAGATCGTGAACAACCAAGTGACCATTAAAACCCTCGACCGCCGG
AGTATAAATAGAGGCGCTTCGTCTACGGAGCGACAATTCAATTCAAACAAGCAAAGTGAACACGTCGCTA
AGCGAAAGCTAAGCAAATAAACAAGCGCAGCTGAACAAGCTAAACAATCGGGCGGCCGCACTAGAGCCGG
TCGCCACCATGAGGTCTTCCAAGAATGTTATCAAGGAGTTCATGAGGTTTAAGGTTCGCATGGAAGGAAC
GGTCAATGGGCACGAGTTTGAAATAGAAGGCGAAGGAGAGGGGAGGCCATACGAAGGCCACAATACCGTA
AAGCTTAAGGTGAGTAGTACATGTGCATACATCTTAAGTTCACTTGATCTATAGGAACTGCGATTGCAAC
ATCAAATTGTCTGCGGCGTGAGAACTGCGACCCACAAAAATCCCAAACCGCGGCCGTTTATCACCACTTT
GTACAAGAAAGCTGAACGAGAAACGTAAAATGATATAAATATCAATATATTAAATTAGATTTTGCATAAA
AAACAGACTACATAATACTGTAAAACACAACATATCCAGTCACTATGGTCGACCTGCAGACTGGCTGTGT
ATAAGGGAGCCTGACATTTATATTCCCCAGAACATCAGGTTAATGGCGTTTTTGATGTCATTTTCGCGGT
GGCTGAGATCAGCCACTTCTTCCCCGATAACGGAGACCGGCACACTGGCCATATCGGTGGTCATCATGCG
CCAGCTTTCATCCCCGATATGCACCACCGGGTAAAGTTCACGGGAGACTTTATCTGACAGCAGACGTGCA
CTGGCCAGGGGGATCACCATCCGTCGCCCGGGCGTGTCAATAATATCACTCTGTACATCCACAAACAGAC
GATAACGGCTCTCTCTTTTATAGGTGTAAACCTTAAACTGCATTTCACCAGCCCCTGTTCTCGTCAGCAA
AAGAGCCGTTCATTTCAATAAACCGGGCGACCTCAGCCATCCCTTCCTGATTTTCCGCTTTCCAGCGTTC
GGCACGCAGACGACGGGCTTCATTCTGCATGGTTGTGCTTACCAGACCGGAGATATTGACATCATATATG
CCTTGAGCAACTGATAGCTGTCGCTGTCAACTGTCACTGTAATACGCTGCTTCATAGCATACCTCTTTTT
GACATACTTCGGGTATACATATCAGTATATATTCTTATACCGCAAAAATCAGCGCGCAAATACGCATACT
GTTATCTGGCTTTTAGTAAGCCGGATCCACGCGTTTACGCCCCGCCCTGCCACTCATCGCAGTACTGTTG
TAATTCATTAAGCATTCTGCCGACATGGAAGCCATCACAAACGGCATGATGAACCTGAATCGCCAGCGGC
ATCAGCACCTTGTCGCCTTGCGTATAATATTTGCCCATGGTGAAAACGGGGGCGAAGAAGTTGTCCATAT
TGGCCACGTTTAAATCAAAACTGGTGAAACTCACCCAGGGATTGGCTGAGACGAAAAACATATTCTCAAT
AAACCCTTTAGGGAAATAGGCCAGGTTTTCACCGTAACACGCCACATCTTGCGAATATATGTGTAGAAAC
TGCCGGAAATCGTCGTGGTATTCACTCCAGAGCGATGAAAACGTTTCAGTTTGCTCATGGAAAACGGTGT
AACAAGGGTGAACACTATCCCATATCACCAGCTCACCGTCTTTCATTGCCATACGGAATTCCGGATGAGC
ATTCATCAGGCGGGCAAGAATGTGAATAAAGGCCGGATAAAACTTGTGCTTATTTTTCTTTACGGTCTTT
AAAAAGGCCGTAATATCCAGCTGAACGGTCTGGTTATAGGTACATTGAGCAACTGACTGAAATGCCTCAA
AATGTTCTTTACGATGCCATTGGGATATATCAACGGTGGTATATCCAGTGATTTTTTTCTCCATTTTAGC
TTCCTTAGCTCCTGAAAATCTCGACGGATCCTAACTCAAAATCCACACATTATACGAGCCGGAAGCATAA
AGTGTAAAGCCTGGGGTGCCTAATGCGGCCGCCATAGTGACTGGATATGTTGTGTTTTACAGTATTATGT
AGTCTGTTTTTTATGCAAAATCTAATTTAATATATTGATATTTATATCATTTTACGTTTCTCGTTCAGCT
TTTTTGTACAAACTTGTGATAAACGAATTCTTGAAGACGAAAGGGCAC
